Addgene plasmid #184528: p8327 pLIX YAP1 S127A
Purpose: Expression of YAP1 S127A
Depositing lab: Elizabeth White. Depositing organization: University of Pennsylvania. Publication: YAP1 activation by human papillomavirus E7 promotes basal cell identity in squamous epithelia. Hatterschide J, Castagnino P, Kim HW, Sperry SM, Montone KT, Basu D, White EA. Elife. 2022 Feb 16;11. pii: 75466. doi: 10.7554/eLife.75466. PubMed 35170430.
Backbone
  Vector backbone: pLIX_402
  Vector type: Lentiviral
  Selectable markers: Puromycin
Growth in bacteria
  Bacterial resistance: Ampicillin, 100 μg/mL
  Growth temperature: 37°C
  Growth strain: NEB Stable
  Copy number: High Copy
Gene/Insert
  Gene/Insert name: YAP1 S127A (alt name: YAP1 isoform 3 S127A)
  Species: H. sapiens (human)
  Mutation: S127A
  Entrez Gene: YAP1 (a.k.a. COB1, YAP, YAP-1, YAP2, YAP65, YKI)
  Promoter: TRE promoter, Tet ON
  Cloning method: Gateway Cloning
Terms and licenses: Academic/Nonprofit Terms; Industry Terms: Not Available to Industry
How to cite: p8327 pLIX YAP1 S127A was a gift from Elizabeth White (Addgene plasmid # 184528 ; http://n2t.net/addgene:184528 ; RRID:Addgene_184528)
