[The description below was written by a language model from this plasmid's Addgene catalogue record and pLannotate feature annotations shown in this document.]
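Description:
p8327 pLIX YAP1 S127A is a doxycycline-inducible, all-in-one lentiviral expression plasmid built on the pLIX_402 backbone, carrying human YAP1 (isoform 3) with the S127A substitution. In bacteria it is maintained through a high-copy ColE1/pUC-type origin and selected with ampicillin via the β-lactamase gene. The viral portion has the layout of a third-generation self-inactivating HIV-1 vector. An RSV promoter fused to a truncated 5' LTR drives genomic RNA production in packaging cells, followed by the Ψ packaging signal with a gag fragment, the RRE for Rev-dependent nuclear export, and the cPPT/CTS. A WPRE fragment and a ΔU3 3' LTR close the proviral unit, with an SV40 poly(A) signal and SV40 origin lying outside it.

The payload consists of two expression units in the same orientation. The YAP1 S127A open reading frame was introduced by Gateway recombination and is flanked by attB1 and attB2 sites, placed downstream of a tight TRE promoter (seven tet operators plus a minimal CMV promoter). A short sequence annotated as a His-tag fragment follows attB2, but the record does not say whether the insert is read through into any tag. Downstream, a human PGK promoter drives the puromycin resistance gene followed by rtTA3, the reverse tetracycline transactivator, so transduced mammalian cells can be selected with puromycin and constitutively produce the factor that activates the TRE when doxycycline is added (Tet-On). The stated purpose is expression of YAP1 S127A, and the associated publication concerns YAP1 activation by human papillomavirus E7 in squamous epithelia. The record does not describe the functional consequence of the mutation.
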