Features (pLannotate 1.2.2; 29 found; start..end, strand, type, name):
    341..458     -  misc_feature   cPPT/CTS: central polypurine tract and central termination sequence of HIV-1
    499..523     -  CDS            Rev (fragment): human immunodeficiency virus 1 (HIV-1) Rev protein; rev; enhances nuclear export of unspliced and incompletely spliced viral mRNAs
    900..1133    -  misc_feature   RRE: The Rev response element (RRE) of HIV-1 allows for Rev-dependent mRNA export from the nucleus to the cytoplasm.
   1279..1642    -  CDS            HIV-1 gag (fragment): gag protein from human immunodeficiency virus 1; gag
   1626..1751    -  misc_feature   HIV-1 Ψ: packaging signal of human immunodeficiency virus type 1
   1798..1978    -  LTR            5' LTR (truncated): truncated 5' long terminal repeat (LTR) from HIV-1
   1979..2205    -  promoter       RSV promoter: Rous sarcoma virus enhancer/promoter
   2233..2251    -  promoter       T3 promoter: promoter for bacteriophage T3 RNA polymerase
   2296..2312    -  protein_bind   lac operator: The lac repressor binds to the lac operator to inhibit transcription in E. coli. This inhibition can be relieved by adding lactose or isopropyl-β-D-thiogalactopyranoside (IPTG). lac repressor encoded by lacI
   2320..2350    -  promoter       lac promoter: promoter for the E. coli lac operon
   2365..2386    -  protein_bind   CAP binding site: CAP binding activates transcription in the presence of cAMP. E. coli catabolite activator protein
   2399..2491    -  CDS            lacI (fragment): lac repressor; lacI; The lac repressor binds to the lac operator to inhibit transcription in E. coli. This inhibition can be relieved by adding lactose or isopropyl-β-D-thiogalactopyranoside (IPTG).
   2674..3262    -  rep_origin     ori: high-copy-number ColE1/pMB1/pBR322/pUC origin of replication
   3433..4293    -  CDS            AmpR: β-lactamase; bla; confers resistance to ampicillin, carbenicillin, and related antibiotics
   4294..4357    -  promoter       AmpR promoter: bla
   4365..4500    -  rep_origin     SV40 ori: SV40 origin of replication
   4540..4661    -  polyA_signal   SV40 poly(A) signal: SV40 polyadenylation signal
   4733..4966    -  LTR            3' LTR (ΔU3): self-inactivating 3' long terminal repeat (LTR) from HIV-1
   4968..5039    -  CDS            nef (fragment): NEF_HV1Z2 - Experimental evidence at protein level: Swiss-Prot protein existence level 1. Extracellular Nef protein targets CD4(+) T-lymphocytes for apoptosis by interacting with CXCR4 surface receptors. From Human immunodeficiency virus type 1 group M subtype D (isolate Z2/CDC-Z34) (HIV-1).
   5065..5613    -  misc_feature   WPRE (fragment): woodchuck hepatitis virus posttranscriptional regulatory element
   5649..5759    -  CDS            VP48: 3 tandem repeats of the minimal activation domain of herpes simplex virus VP16 (Cheng et al., 2013)
   5689..6386    -  CDS            rtTA3 (fragment): reverse tetracycline transactivator 3 activates expression from Tet-responsive promoters in the presence of doxycycline
   6441..7037    -  CDS            PuroR (fragment): puromycin N-acetyltransferase; pac from Streptomyces; confers resistance to puromycin
   7047..7557    -  promoter       hPGK promoter: human phosphoglycerate kinase 1 promoter
   7567..7585    -  CDS            9xHis (fragment): 9xHis affinity tag
   7634..7658    +  protein_bind   attB2: mutant version of attB; recombination site for the Gateway® BP reaction BP Clonase™
   7662..9125    -  CDS            YAP1: YAP1_HUMAN - Also known as YAP65. Experimental evidence at protein level: Swiss-Prot protein existence level 1. [Isoform 3]: Activates the C-terminal fragment (CTF) of ERBB4 (isoform 3). From Homo sapiens (Human).
   9131..9148    -  protein_bind   attB1 (fragment): mutant version of attB; core recombination site for the Gateway® BP reaction BP Clonase™
   9178..287     -  promoter       tight TRE promoter (across the origin): Tet-responsive promoter PTight, consisting of seven tet operator sequences followed by the minimal CMV promoter
>Addgene plasmid #184528 | p8327 pLIX YAP1 S127A | addgene full sequence | sequence record 363738 | Addgene NGS Result
CTGCTTATATAGGCCTCCCACCGTACACGCCTACCTCGACATACGTTCTCTATCACTGATAGGGAGTAAA
CTCGACATACGTTCTCTATCACTGATAGGGATAAACTCGACATACGTTCTCTATCACTGATAGGGAGTAA
ACTCGACATACGTTCTCTATCACTGATAGGGAGTAAACTCGACATACGTTCTCTATCACTGATAGGGAGT
AAACTCGACATCGTTCTCTATCACTGATAGGGAGTAAACTCGACATACGTTCTCTATCACTGATAGGGAG
TAAACTCGACATATCGATTCGCGGCCAAAGTGGATCTCTGCTGTCCCTGTAATAAACCCGAAAATTTTGA
ATTTTTGTAATTTGTTTTTGTAATTCTTTAGTTTGTATGTCTGTTGCTATTATGTCTACTATTCTTTCCC
CTGCACTGTACCCCCCAATCCCCCCTTTTCTTTTAAAATTGTGGATGAATACTGCCATTTGTCTCGAGGT
CGAGAATTGTCCCCTCGGGGTTGGGAGGTGGGTCTGAAACGATAATGGTGAATATCCCTGCCTAACTCTA
TTCACTATAGAAAGTACAGCAAAAACTATTCTTAAACCTACCAAGCCTCCTACTATCATTATGAATAATT
TTATATACCACAGCCAATTTGTTATGTTAAACCAATTCCACAAACTTGCCCATTTATCTAATTCCAATAA
TTCTTGTTCATTCTTTTCTTGCTGGTTTTGCGATTCTTCAATTAAGGAGTGTATTAAGCTTGTGTAATTG
TTAATTTCTCTGTCCCACTCCATCCAGGTCGTGTGATTCCAAATCTGTTCCAGAGATTTATTACTCCAAC
TAGCATTCCAAGGCACAGCAGTGGTGCAAATGAGTTTTCCAGAGCAACCCCAAATCCCCAGGAGCTGTTG
ATCCTTTAGGTATCTTTCCACAGCCAGGATTCTTGCCTGGAGCTGCTTGATGCCCCAGACTGTGAGTTGC
AACAGATGCTGTTGCGCCTCAATAGCCCTCAGCAAATTGTTCTGCTGCTGCACTATACCAGACAATAATT
GTCTGGCCTGTACCGTCAGCGTCATTGACGCTGCGCCCATAGTGCTTCCTGCTGCTCCCAAGAACCCAAG
GAACAAAGCTCCTATTCCCACTGCTCTTTTTTCTCTCTGCACCACTCTTCTCTTTGCCTTGGTGGGTGCT
ACTCCTAATGGTTCAATTTTTACTACTTTATATTTATATAATTCACTTCTCCAATTGTCCCTCATATCTC
CTCCTCCAGGTCTGAAGATCAGCGGCCGCTTGCTGTGCGGTGGTCTTACTTTTGTTTTGCTCTTCCTCTA
TCTTGTCTAAAGCTTCCTTGGTGTCTTTTATCTCTATCCTTTGATGCACACAATAGAGGGTTGCTACTGT
ATTATATAATGATCTAAGTTCTTCTGATCCTGTCTGAAGGGATGGTTGTAGCTGTCCCAGTATTTGTCTA
CAGCCTTCTGATGTTTCTAACAGGCCAGGATTAACTGCGAATCGTTCTAGCTCCCTGCTTGCCCATACTA
TATGTTTTAATTTATATTTTTTCTTTCCCCCTGGCCTTAACCGAATTTTTTCCCATCGCGATCTAATTCT
CCCCCGCTTAATACTGACGCTCTCGCACCCATCTCTCTCCTTCTAGCCTCCGCTAGTCAAAATTTTTGGC
GTACTCACCAGTCGCCGCCCCTCGCCTCTTGCCGTGCGCGCTTCAGCAAGCCGAGTCCTGCGTCGAGAGA
GCTCCTCTGGTTTCCCTTTCGCTTTCAAGTCCCTGTTCGGGCGCCACTGCTAGAGATTTTCCACACTGAC
TAAAAGGGTCTGAGGGATCTCTAGTTACCAGAGTCACACAACAGACGGGCACACACTACTTGAAGCACTC
AAGGCAAGCTTTATTGAGGCTTAAGCAGTGGGTTCCCTAGTTAGCCAGAGAGCTCCCAGGCTCAGATCTG
GTCTAACCAGAGAGACCCGTTTATGTATCGAGCTAGGCACTTAAATACAATATCTCTGCAATGCGGCAAT
TCAGTGGTTCGTCCAATCCATGTCAGACCCGTCTGTTGCCTTCCTAATAAGGCACGATCGTACCACCTTA
CTTCCACCAATCGGCATGCACGGTGCTTTTTCTCTCCTTGTAAGGCATGTTGCTAACTCATCGTTACCAT
GTTGCAAGACTACAAGAGTATTGCATAAGACTACATTAAGCTTGCAGCTCCAGCTTTTGTTCCCTTTAGT
GAGGGTTAATTGCGCGCTTGGCGTAATCATGGTCATAGCTGTTTCCTGTGTGAAATTGTTATCCGCTCAC
AATTCCACACAACATACGAGCCGGAAGCATAAAGTGTAAAGCCTGGGGTGCCTAATGAGTGAGCTAACTC
ACATTAATTGCGTTGCGCTCACTGCCCGCTTTCCAGTCGGGAAACCTGTCGTGCCAGCTGCATTAATGAA
TCGGCCAACGCGCGGGGAGAGGCGGTTTGCGTATTGGGCGCTCTTCCGCTTCCTCGCTCACTGACTCGCT
GCGCTCGGTCGTTCGGCTGCGGCGAGCGGTATCAGCTCACTCAAAGGCGGTAATACGGTTATCCACAGAA
TCAGGGGATAACGCAGGAAAGAACATGTGAGCAAAAGGCCAGCAAAAGGCCAGGAACCGTAAAAAGGCCG
CGTTGCTGGCGTTTTTCCATAGGCTCCGCCCCCCTGACGAGCATCACAAAAATCGACGCTCAAGTCAGAG
GTGGCGAAACCCGACAGGACTATAAAGATACCAGGCGTTTCCCCCTGGAAGCTCCCTCGTGCGCTCTCCT
GTTCCGACCCTGCCGCTTACCGGATACCTGTCCGCCTTTCTCCCTTCGGGAAGCGTGGCGCTTTCTCATA
GCTCACGCTGTAGGTATCTCAGTTCGGTGTAGGTCGTTCGCTCCAAGCTGGGCTGTGTGCACGAACCCCC
CGTTCAGCCCGACCGCTGCGCCTTATCCGGTAACTATCGTCTTGAGTCCAACCCGGTAAGACACGACTTA
TCGCCACTGGCAGCAGCCACTGGTAACAGGATTAGCAGAGCGAGGTATGTAGGCGGTGCTACAGAGTTCT
TGAAGTGGTGGCCTAACTACGGCTACACTAGAAGAACAGTATTTGGTATCTGCGCTCTGCTGAAGCCAGT
TACCTTCGGAAAAAGAGTTGGTAGCTCTTGATCCGGCAAACAAACCACCGCTGGTAGCGGTGGTTTTTTT
GTTTGCAAGCAGCAGATTACGCGCAGAAAAAAAGGATCTCAAGAAGATCCTTTGATCTTTTCTACGGGGT
CTGACGCTCAGTGGAACGAAAACTCACGTTAAGGGATTTTGGTCATGAGATTATCAAAAAGGATCTTCAC
CTAGATCCTTTTAAATTAAAAATGAAGTTTTAAATCAATCTAAAGTATATATGAGTAAACTTGGTCTGAC
AGTTACCAATGCTTAATCAGTGAGGCACCTATCTCAGCGATCTGTCTATTTCGTTCATCCATAGTTGCCT
GACTCCCCGTCGTGTAGATAACTACGATACGGGAGGGCTTACCATCTGGCCCCAGTGCTGCAATGATACC
GCGAGACCCACGCTCACCGGCTCCAGATTTATCAGCAATAAACCAGCCAGCCGGAAGGGCCGAGCGCAGA
AGTGGTCCTGCAACTTTATCCGCCTCCATCCAGTCTATTAATTGTTGCCGGGAAGCTAGAGTAAGTAGTT
CGCCAGTTAATAGTTTGCGCAACGTTGTTGCCATTGCTACAGGCATCGTGGTGTCACGCTCGTCGTTTGG
TATGGCTTCATTCAGCTCCGGTTCCCAACGATCAAGGCGAGTTACATGATCCCCCATGTTGTGCAAAAAA
GCGGTTAGCTCCTTCGGTCCTCCGATCGTTGTCAGAAGTAAGTTGGCCGCAGTGTTATCACTCATGGTTA
TGGCAGCACTGCATAATTCTCTTACTGTCATGCCATCCGTAAGATGCTTTTCTGTGACTGGTGAGTACTC
AACCAAGTCATTCTGAGAATAGTGTATGCGGCGACCGAGTTGCTCTTGCCCGGCGTCAATACGGGATAAT
ACCGCGCCACATAGCAGAACTTTAAAAGTGCTCATCATTGGAAAACGTTCTTCGGGGCGAAAACTCTCAA
GGATCTTACCGCTGTTGAGATCCAGTTCGATGTAACCCACTCGTGCACCCAACTGATCTTCAGCATCTTT
TACTTTCACCAGCGTTTCTGGGTGAGCAAAAACAGGAAGGCAAAATGCCGCAAAAAAGGGAATAAGGGCG
ACACGGAAATGTTGAATACTCATACTCTTCCTTTTTCAATATTATTGAAGCATTTATCAGGGTTATTGTC
TCATGAGCGGATACATATTTGAAAGGCCTCCAAAAAAGCCTCCTCACTACTTCTGGAATAGCTCAGAGGC
CGAGGCGGCCTCGGCCTCTGCATAAATAAAAAAAATTAGTCAGCCATGGGGCGGAGAATGGGCGGAACTG
GGCGGAGTTAGGGGCGGGATGGGCGGAGTTAGGGGCGGGATAGCTAGAGCCAGACATGATAAGATACATT
GATGAGTTTGGACAAACCACAACTAGAATGCAGTGAAAAAAATGCTTTATTTGTGAAATTTGTGATGCTA
TTGCTTTATTTGTAACCATTATAAGCTGCAATAAACAAGTTCCTCTCACTCTCTGATATTCATTTCTTTG
CAAGTTATAAATACTGAATAATAAGATGACATGAACTACTACTGCTAGAGATTTTCCACACTGACTAAAA
GGGTCTGAGGGATCTCTAGTTACCAGAGTCACACAACAGACGGGCACACACTACTTGAAGCACTCAAGGC
AAGCTTTATTGAGGCTTAAGCAGTGGGTTCCCTAGTTAGCCAGAGAGCTCCCAGGCTCAGATCTGGTCTA
ACCAGAGAGACCCAGTACAAGCAAAAAGCAGATCTTGTCTTCGTTGGGAGTGAATTAGCCCTTCCAGTCC
CCCCTTTTCTTTTAAAAAGTGGCTAAGATCTACAGCTGCCTTGTAAGTCATTGGTCTTAAAGGTACCTCT
AGTCCGGACGCCGAGGCGAAACAGGCGGGGAGGCGGCCCAAAGGGAGATCCGACTCGTCTGAGGGCGAAG
GCGAAGACGCGGAAGAGGCCGCAGAGCCGGCAGCAGGCCGCGGGAAGGAAGGTCCGCTGGATTGAGGGCC
GAAGGGACGTAGCAGAAGGACGTCCCGCGCAGAATCCAGGTGGCAACACAGGCGAGCAGCCATGGAAAGG
ACGTCAGCTTCCCCGACAACACCACGGAATTGTCAGTGCCCAACAGCCGAGCCCCTGTCCAGCAGCGGGC
AAGGCAGGCGGCGATGAGTTCCGCCGTGGCAATAGGGAGGGGGAAAGCGAAAGTCCCGGAAAGGAGCTGA
CAGGTGGTGGCAATGCCCCAACCAGTGGGGGTTGCGTCAGCAAACACAGTGCACACCACGCCACGTTGCC
TGACAACGGGCCACAACTCCTCATAAAGAGACAGCAACCAGGATTTATACAAGGAGGAGAAAATGAAAGC
CATACGGGAAGCAATAGCATGATACAAAGGCATTAAAGCAGCGTATCCACATAGCGTAAAAGGAGCAACA
TAGTTAAGAATACGATATCTTGGATCGATCCTTACTTAGTTACCCGGGGAGCATGTCAAGGTCAAAATCG
TCAAGAGCGTCAGCAGGCAGCATATCAAGGTCAAAGTCGTCAAGGGCATCGGCTGGGAGCATGTCTAAGT
CAAAATCGTCAAGGGCGTCGGTCGGCCCGCCGCTTTCGCACTTTAGCTGTTTCTCCAGGCCACATATGAT
TAGTTCCAGGCCGAAAAGGAAGGCAGGTTCGGCTCCCTGCCGGTCGAACAGCTCAATTGCTTGTCTCAGA
AGTGGGGGCATAGAATCGGTGGTAGGTGTCTCTCTTTCCTCTTTTGCTACTTGATGCTCCTGTTCCTCCA
ATACGCAGCCCAGTGTAAAGTGGCCCACGGCGGACAGAGCGTACAGTGCGTTCTCCAGGGAGAAGCCTTG
CTGACACAGGAACGCGAGCTGATTTTCCAGGGTTTCGTACTGTTTCTCTGTTGGGCGGGTGCCGAGATGC
ACTTTAGCCCCGTCGCGATGTGAGAGGAGAGCACAGCGGTATGACTTGGCGTTGTTCCGCAGAAAGTCTT
GCCATGACTCGCCTTCCAGGGGGCAGAAGTGGGTATGATGCCTGTCCAGCATCTCGATTGGCAGGGCATC
GAGCAGGGCCCGCTTGTTCTTCACGTGCCAGTACAGGGTAGGCTGCTCAACTCCCAGCTTTTGAGCGAGT
TTCCTTGTCGTCAGGCCTTCGATACCGACACCATTGAGTAATTCCAGAGCTCCGTTTATGACTTTGCTCT
TGTCCAGTCTAGACATTGGACCAGGGTTTTCTTCAACATCACCACAAGTGAGGAGAGAACCTCTACCTTC
GGCACCGGGCTTGCGGGTCATGCACCAGGTGCGCGGTCCTTCGGGCACCTCGACGTCGGCGGTGACGGTG
AAGCCGAGCCGCTCGTAGAAGGGGAGGTTGCGGGGCGCGGAGGTCTCCAGGAAGGCGGGCACCCCGGCGC
GCTCGGCCGCCTCCACTCCGGGGAGCACGACGGCGCTGCCCAGACCCTTGCCCTGGTGGTCGGGCGAGAC
GCCGACGGTGGCCAGGAACCACGCGGGCTCCTTGGGCCGGTGCGGCGCCAGGAGGCCTTCCATCTGTTGC
TGCGCGGCCAGCCGGGAACCGCTCAACTCGGCCATGCGCGGGCCGATCTCGGCGAACACCGCCCCCGCTT
CGACGCTCTCCGGCGTGGTCCAGACCGCCACCGCGGCGCCGTCGTCCGCGACCCACACCTTGCCGATGTC
GAGCCCGACGCGCGTGAGGAAGAGTTCTTGCAGCTCGGTGACCCGCTCGATGTGGCGGTCCGGATCGACG
GTGTGGCGCGTGGCGGGGTAGTCGGCGAACGCGGCGGCGAGGGTGCGTACGGCCCTGGGGACGTCGTCGC
GGGTGGCGAGGCGCACCGTGGGCTTGTACTCGGTCATGGTGAATTGCTGGGGAGAGAGGTCGGTGATTCG
GTCAACGAGGGAGCCGACTGCCGACGTGCGCTCCGGAGGCTTGCAGAATGCGGAACACCGCGCGGGCAGG
AACAGGGCCCACACTACCGCCCCACACCCCGCCTCCCGCACCGCCCCTTCCCGGCCGCTGCTCTCGGCGC
GCCCTGCTGAGCAGCCGCTATTGGCCACAGCCCATCGCGGTCGGCGCGCTGCCATTGCTCCCTGGCGCTG
TCCGTCTGCGAGGGTACTAGTGAGACGTGCGGCTTCCGTTTGTCACGTCCGGCACGCCGCGAACCGCAAG
GAACCTTCCCGACTTAGGGGCGGAGCAGGAAGCGTCGCCGGGGGGCCCACAAGGGTAGCGGCGAAGATCC
GGGTGACGCTGCGAACGGACGTGAAGAATGTGCGAGACCCAGGGTCGGCGCCGCTGCGTTTCCCGGAACC
ACGCCCAGAGCAGCCGCGTCCCTGCGCAAACCCAGGGCTGCCTTGGAAAAGGCGCAACCCCAACCCCGGA
TCCTTAGTGGTGGTGGTGGTGGTGGACCGGACGCGTTTACGCATAATCCGGCACATCATACGGATAACCG
GTAACCACTTTGTACAAGAAAGTTGGGTTTATAACCATGTAAGAAAGCTTTCTTTATCTAGCTTGGTGGC
AGCCAAAACAGACTCCATGTCATTAAGGATGTCAGAACTCAAAGCTTCCTGCAGACTTGGCATCAGCTCC
TCTCCTTCTATGTTCATTCCATCTCCTTCCAGTGTTCCAAGGTCCACATTTGTCCCAGGAATGGCTTCAA
GGTAGTCTGGGAAACGGTTCTGCTGTGAGGGCAGGGTGCTTTGGTTGATAGTATCACCTGTATCCATCTC
ATCCACACTGTTCAGGAAGTCATCTGGGGTTCGAGGGACACTGTAGCTGCTCATGCTTAGTCCACTGTCT
GTACTCTCATCTCGAGAGTGATAGGTGCCACTGTTAAGGAAAGGATCTGAGCTATTGGTCGTCATTGTTC
TCAATTCCTGAGACATCCCGGGAGAAGACACTGGATTTTGAGTCCCACCATCCTGCTCCAGTGTTGGTAA
CTGGCTACGCAGGGCTAACTCCTGCCGAAGCAGTTCTTGCTGTTTCAGCCGCAGCCTCTCCTTCTCCATC
TGCAGTTGCTGCAGTCGCATCTGTTGCTGCTGGTTGGAGTTGCTGCCACCCATGACGCCTCCCTGTGGGC
TCTGGGGAGCCAGGGGTGGTGGCTGTTTCACTGGAGCACTCTGACTGATTCTCTGGTTCATGGCAAAACG
AGGGTCAAGCCTTGGGTCTAGCCAAGAGGTGGTCTTGTTCTTATGGTTTATATAGTAAATTTCTCCATCC
TGAGTCATGGCTTGTTCCCATCCATCAGGAAGAGGACCTGAAGCCGAGTTCATCATATTCTGCTGCACTG
GTGGACTGGTGGGGGCTGTGACGTTCATCTGGGACAGCATGGCCTTCCTGGGGTCCTGCCATGTTGTTGT
CTGATCGATGTGATTTAAGAAGTATCTCTGACCAGAAGATGTCTTTGCCATCTCCCAACCTGCTGGCAGA
GGTACATCATCAGGTATCTCAAAAGAAGACTGTCGAAGATGCTGAGCTGTGGGTGTAGCTGCTGGGCCAG
AGACTACTCCAGTGGGGGTCAGTGTCCCAGGAGAAACAGCTCCCAACTGCAGAGAAGCTGGAGAGGCATG
AGCTCGAACATGCTGTGGAGTCAGGGCTCCTGCAGTGCCTGCATCAGTACTGGCCTGTCGGGAGTGGGAT
TTGGGCTCCGGCGGCTTGAAGAAGGAGTCGGGCAGCTTCCGGAGCCTCATGGGCACGGTCTGGGGCACGT
TGGCCGTCTTGGGGTTCATGACGGCGTTGAAGAGCGCCTCCAGGTCGGTCTCCGAGTCCCCGCGGACGTG
CACGATCTGATGCCCGGCGGGGGGTGCCTGCGGCGCCGCCTGGGTCGCCGCGGGTGCCGGTTGCCCGGGT
CCGGACGGCGGGCCCTGCCCCTGCGGGGGCTGCGAAGGCGGCTGCCCTTGGCCCTGGGGGGCCGGTTGAG
GCGGCGGCTGCTGCCCGGGATCCATGCCAACTTTTTTGTACAAACTTGTTGATCAATCGATGCTAGCCAA
TTCTCCAGGCGATCTGACGGTTCACTAAACGAGCT
